>Addgene plasmid #105041 | pKLV2-U6gRNA5(Rictor-g1)-PGKpuroBFP-W | depositor full sequence | sequence record 199143 | Full Sequence
CTAAATTGTAAGCGTTAATATTTTGTTAAAATTCGCGTTAAATTTTTGTTAAATCAGCTCATTTTTTAAC
CAATAGGCCGAAATCGGCAAAATCCCTTATAAATCAAAAGAATAGACCGAGATAGGGT
[37 nt withheld, positions 129-165]
AAAGAACGTGGACTCCAACGTCAAAGG
[49 nt withheld, positions 193-241]
T
[91 nt withheld, positions 243-333]
G
[124 nt withheld, positions 335-458]
CCCATTCGCCATTCAGGCTGCGCAACTGTTGGGAAGGGCGATCGGTGCGGGCCTCTTCGCTATTACGCCA
GCTGGCGAAAGGGGGATGTGCTGCAAGGCGATTAAGTTGGGTAACGCCAGGGTTTTCCCAGTCACGACGT
TGTAAAACGACGGCCAGTGAGCGCGCGTAATACGACTCACTATAGGGCGAATTGACTAGTACATAACTTA
CGGTAAATGGCCCGCCTGGCTGACCGCCCAACGACCCCCGCCCATTGACGTCAATAATGACGTATGTTCC
CATAGTAACGCCAATAGGGACTTTCCATTGACGTCAATGGGTGGAGTATTTACGGTAAACTGCCCACTTG
GCAGTACATCAAGTGTATCATATGCCAAGTACGCCCCCTATTGACGTCAATGACGGTAAATGGCCCGCCT
GGCATTATGCCCAGTACATGACCTTATGGGACTTTCCTACTTGGCAGTACATCTACGTATTAGTCATCGC
TATTACCATGGTGATGCGGTTTTGGCAGTACATCAATGGGCGTGGATAGCGGTTTGACTCACGGGGATTT
CCAAGTCTCCACCCCATTGACGTCAATGGGAGTTTGTTTTGGCACCAAAATCAACGGGACTTTCCAAAAT
GTCGTAACAACTCCGCCCCATTGACGCAAATGGGCGGTAGGCGTGTACGGTGGGAGGTCTATATAAGCAG
CGCGTTTTGCCTGTACTGGGTCTCTCTGGTTAGACCAGATCTGAGCCTGGGAGCTCTCTGGCTAACTAGG
GAACCCACTGCTTAAGCCTCAATAAAGCTTGCCTTGAGTGCTTCAAGTAGTGTGTGCCCGTCTGTTGTGT
GACTCTGGTAACTAGAGATCCCTCAGACCCTTTTAGTCAGTGTGGAAAATCTCTAGCAGTGGCGCCCGAA
CAGGGACTTGAAAGCGAAAGGGAAACCAGAGGAGCTCTCTCGACGCAGGACTCGGCTTGCTGAAGCGCGC
ACGGCAAGAGGCGAGGGGCGGCGACTGGTGAGTACGCCAAAAATTTTGACTAGCGGAGGCTAGAAGGAGA
GAGATGGGTGCGAGAGCGTCAGTATTAAGCGGGGGAGAATTAGATCGCGATGGGAAAAAATTCGGTTAAG
GCCAGGGGGAAAGAAAAAATATAAATTAAAACATATAGTATGGGCAAGCAGGGAGCTAGAACGATTCGCA
GTTAATCCTGGCCTGTTAGAAACATCAGAAGGCTGTAGACAAATACTGGGACAGCTACAACCATCCCTTC
AGACAGGATCAGAAGAACTTAGATCATTATATAATACAGTAGCAACCCTCTATTGTGTGCATCAAAGGAT
AGAGATAAAAGACACCAAGGAAGCTTTAGACAAGATAGAGGAAGAGCAAAACAAAAGTAAGACCACCGCA
CAGCAAGCGGCCGGCCGCGCTGATCTTCAGACCTGGAGGAGGAGATATGAGGGACAATTGGAGAAGTGAA
TTATATAAATATAAAGTAGTAAAAATTGAACCATTAGGAGTAGCACCCACCAAGGCAAAGAGAAGAGTGG
TGCAGAGAGAAAAAAGAGCAGTGGGAATAGGAGCTTTGTTCCTTGGGTTCTTGGGAGCAGCAGGAAGCAC
TATGGGCGCAGCGTCAATGACGCTGACGGTACAGGCCAGACAATTATTGTCTGGTATAGTGCAGCAGCAG
AACAATTTGCTGAGGGCTATTGAGGCGCAACAGCATCTGTTGCAACTCACAGTCTGGGGCATCAAGCAGC
TCCAGGCAAGAATCCTGGCTGTGGAAAGATACCTAAAGGATCAACAGCTCCTGGGGATTTGGGGTTGCTC
TGGAAAACTCATTTGCACCACTGCTGTGCCTTGGAATGCTAGTTGGAGTAATAAATCTCTGGAACAGATT
TGGAATCACACGACCTGGATGGAGTGGGACAGAGAAATTAACAATTACACAAGCTTAATACACTCCTTAA
TTGAAGAATCGCAAAACCAGCAAGAAAAGAATGAACAAGAATTATTGGAATTAGATAAATGGGCAAGTTT
GTGGAATTGGTTTAACATAACAAATTGGCTGTGGTATATAAAATTATTCATAATGATAGTAGGAGGCTTG
GTAGGTTTAAGAATAGTTTTTGCTGTACTTTCTATAGTGAATAGAGTTAGGCAGGGATATTCACCATTAT
CGTTTCAGACCCACCTCCCAACCCCGAGGGGACCCGACAGGCCCGAAGGAATAGAAGAAGAAGGTGGAGA
GAGAGACAGAGACAGATCCATTCGATTAGTGAACGGATCGGCACTGCGTGCGCCAATTCTGCAGACAAAT
GGCAGTATTCATCCACAATTTTAAAAGAAAAGGGGGGATTGGGGGGTACAGTGCAGGGGAAAGAATAGTA
GACATAATAGCAACAGACATACAAACTAAAGAATTACAAAAACAAATTACAAAAATTCAAAATTTTCGGG
TTTATTACAGGGACAGCAGAGATCCAGTTTGGTTAGTACCGGGCCCTACGCGTCCAAGGTCGGGCAGGAA
GAGGGCCTATTTCCCATGATTCCTTCATATTTGCATATACGATACAAGGCTGTTAGAGAGATAATTAGAA
TTAATTTGACTGTAAACACAAAGATATTAGTACAAAATACGTGACGTAGAAAGTAATAATTTCTTGGGTA
GTTTGCAGTTTTAAAATTATGTTTTAAAATGGACTATCATATGCTTACCGTAACTTGAAAGTATTTCGAT
TTCTTGGCTTTATATATCTTGTGGAAAGGACGAAACACCGTAGCGCAGCGCTCGCAACCGTTTAAGAGCT
ATGCTGGAAACAGCATAGCAAGTTTAAATAAGGCTAGTCCGTTATCAACTTGAAAAAGTGGCACCGAGTC
GGTGCTTTTTTTGGATCCAATTCTACCGGGTAGGGGAGGCGCTTTTCCCAAGGCAGTCTGGAGCATGCGC
TTTAGCAGCCCCGCTGGGCACTTGGCGCTACACAAGTGGCCTCTGGCCTCGCACACATTCCACATCCACC
GGTAGGCGCCAACCGGCTCCGTTCTTTGGTGGCCCCTTCGCGCCACCTTCTACTCCTCCCCTAGTCAGGA
AGTTCCCCCCCGCCCCGCAGCTCGCGTCGTGCAGGACGTGACAAATGGAAGTAGCACGTCTCACTAGTCT
CGTGCAGATGGACAGCACCGCTGAGCAATGGAAGCGGGTAGGCCTTTGGGGCAGCGGCCAATAGCAGCTT
TGCTCCTTCGCTTTCTGGGCTCAGAGGCTGGGAAGGGGTGGGTCCGGGGGCGGGCTCAGGGGCGGGCTCA
GGGGCGGGGCGGGCGCCCGAAGGTCCTCCGGAGGCCCGGCATTCTGCACGCTTCAAAAGCGCACGTCTGC
CGCGCTGTTCTCCTCTTCCTCATCTCCGGGCCTTTCGACCTGCATCCATCTAGATCTCGAGCAGCTGAAG
CTTACCATGACCGAGTACAAGCCCACGGTGCGCCTCGCCACCCGCGACGACGTCCCCAGGGCCGTACGCA
CCCTCGCCGCCGCGTTCGCCGACTACCCCGCCACGCGCCACACCGTCGATCCGGACCGCCACATCGAGCG
GGTCACCGAGCTGCAAGAACTCTTCCTCACGCGCGTCGGGCTCGACATCGGCAAGGTGTGGGTCGCGGAC
GACGGCGCCGCGGTGGCGGTCTGGACCACGCCGGAGAGCGTCGAAGCGGGGGCGGTGTTCGCCGAGATCG
GCCCGCGCATGGCCGAGTTGAGCGGTTCCCGGCTGGCCGCGCAGCAACAGATGGAAGGCCTCCTGGCGCC
GCACCGGCCCAAGGAGCCCGCGTGGTTCCTGGCCACCGTCGGCGTCTCGCCCGACCACCAGGGCAAGGGT
CTGGGCAGCGCCGTCGTGCTCCCCGGAGTGGAGGCGGCCGAGCGCGCCGGGGTGCCCGCCTTCCTGGAGA
CCTCCGCGCCCCGCAACCTCCCCTTCTACGAGCGGCTCGGCTTCACCGTCACCGCCGACGTCGAGGTGCC
CGAAGGACCGCGCACCTGGTGCATGACCCGCAAGCCCGGTGCCGGCGGCGGGTCCGGAGGAGAGGGCAGA
GGAAGTCTCCTAACATGCGGTGACGTGGAGGAGAATCCTGGCCCAATGAGCGAGCTGATTAAGGAGAACA
TGCACATGAAGCTGTACATGGAGGGCACCGTGGACAACCATCACTTCAAGTGCACATCCGAGGGCGAAGG
CAAGCCCTACGAGGGCACCCAGACCATGAGAATCAAGGTGGTCGAGGGCGGCCCTCTCCCCTTCGCCTTC
GACATCCTGGCTACTAGCTTCCTCTACGGCAGCAAGACCTTCATCAACCACACCCAGGGCATCCCCGACT
TCTTCAAGCAGTCCTTCCCTGAGGGCTTCACATGGGAGAGAGTCACCACATACGAGGACGGGGGCGTGCT
GACCGCTACCCAGGACACCAGCCTCCAGGACGGCTGCCTCATCTACAACGTCAAGATCAGAGGGGTGAAC
TTCACATCCAACGGCCCTGTGATGCAGAAGAAAACACTCGGCTGGGAGGCCTTCACCGAGACGCTGTACC
CCGCTGACGGCGGCCTGGAAGGCAGAAACGACATGGCCCTGAAGCTCGTGGGCGGGAGCCATCTGATCGC
AAACATCAAGACCACATATAGATCCAAGAAACCCGCTAAGAACCTCAAGATGCCTGGCGTCTACTATGTG
GACTACAGACTGGAAAGAATCAAGGAGGCCAACAACGAGACCTACGTCGAGCAGCACGAGGTGGCAGTGG
CCAGATACTGCGACCTCCCTAGCAAACTGGGGCACAAGCTTAATTGAGCGGCCGCTCAACCTCTGGATTA
CAAAATTTGTGAAAGATTGACTGGTATTCTTAACTATGTTGCTCCTTTTACGCTATGTGGATACGCTGCT
TTAATGCCTTTGTATCATGCTATTGCTTCCCGTATGGCTTTCATTTTCTCCTCCTTGTATAAATCCTGGT
TGCTGTCTCTTTATGAGGAGTTGTGGCCCGTTGTCAGGCAACGTGGCGTGGTGTGCACTGTGTTTGCTGA
CGCAACCCCCACTGGTTGGGGCATTGCCACCACCTGTCAGCTCCTTTCCGGGACTTTCGCTTTCCCCCTC
CCTATTGCCACGGCGGAACTCATCGCCGCCTGCCTTGCCCGCTGCTGGACAGGGGCTCGGCTGTTGGGCA
CTGACAATTCCGTGGTGTTGTCGGGGAAATCATCGTCCTTTCCTTGGCTGCTCGCCTGTGTTGCCACCTG
GATTCTGCGCGGGACGTCCTTCTGCTACGTCCCTTCGGCCCTCAATCCAGCGGACCTTCCTTCCCGCGGC
CTGCTGCCGGCTCTGCGGCCTCTTCCGCGTCTACGCCTTCGCCCTCAGACGAGTCGGATCTCCCTTTGGG
CCGCCTCCCCGCAGGTACCTTTAAGACCAATGACTTACAAGGCAGCTGTAGATCTTAGCCACTTTTTAAA
AGAAAAGGGGGGACTGGAAGGGCTAATTCACTCCCAAAGAAGTCAAGATCTGCTTTTTGCCTGTACTGGG
TCTCTCTGGTTAGACCAGAGTCTCTCTGGTTAGACCAGATCTGAGCCTGGGAGCTCTCTGGCTAACTAGG
GAACCCACTGCTTAAGCCTCAATAAAGCTTGCCTTGAGTGCTTCAAGTAGTGTGTGCCCGTCTGTTGTGT
GACTCTGGTAACTAGAGATCCCTCAGACCCTTTTAGTCAGTGTGGAAAATCTCTAGCAGTTTAAACCCGC
TGATCAGCCTCGACTGTGCCTTCTAGTTGCCAGCCATCTGTTGTTTGCCCCTCCCCCGTGCCTTCCTTGA
CCCTGGAAGGTGCCACTCCCACTGTCCTTTCCTAATAAAATGAGGAAATTGCATCGCATTGTCTGAGTAG
GTGTCATTCTATTCTGGGGGGTGGGGTGGGGCAGGACAGCAAGGGGGAGGATTGGGAAGTCAATAGCAGG
CATGCTGGGGATGCGGTGGGCTCTATGGGCGGCCGTTAATTAAGCTTTTGTTCCCTTTAGTGAGGGTTAA
TTGCGCGCTTGGCGTAATCATGGTCATAGCTGTTTCCTGTGTGAAATTGTTATCCGCTCACAATTCCACA
CAACATACGAGCCGGAAGCATAAAGTGTAAAGCCTGGGGTGCCTAATGAGTGAGCTAACTCACATTAATT
GCGTTGCGCTCACTGCCCGCTTTCCAGTCGGGAAACCTGTCGTGCCAGCTGCATTAATGAATCGGCCAAC
GCGCGGGGAGAGGCGGTTTGCGTATTGGGCGCTCTTCCGCTTCCTCGCTCACTGACTCGCTGCGCTCGGT
CGTTCGGCTGCGGCGAGCGGTATCAGCTCACTCAAAGGCGGTAATACGGTTATCCACAGAATCAGGGGAT
AACGCAGGAAAGAACATGTGAGCAAAAGGCCAGCAAAAGGCCAGGAACCGTAAAAAGGCCGCGTTGCTGG
CGTTTTTCCATAGGCTCCGCCCCCCTGACGAGCATCACAAAAATCGACGCTCAAGTCAGAGGTGGCGAAA
CCCGACAGGACTATAAAGATACCAGGCGTTTCCCCCTGGAAGCTCCCTCGTGCGCTCTCCTGTTCCGACC
CTGCCGCTTACCGGATACCTGTCCGCCTTTCTCCCTTCGGGAAGCGTGGCGCTTTCTCATAGCTCACGCT
GTAGGTATCTCAGTTCGGTGTAGGTCGTTCGCTCCAAGCTGGGCTGTGTGCACGAACCCCCCGTTCAGCC
CGACCGCTGCGCCTTATCCGGTAACTATCGTCTTGAGTCCAACCCGGTAAGACACGACTTATCGCCACTG
GCAGCAGCCACTGGTAACAGGATTAGCAGAGCGAGGTATGTAGGCGGTGCTACAGAGTTCTTGAAGTGGT
GGCCTAACTACGGCTACACTAGAAGGACAGTATTTGGTATCTGCGCTCTGCTGAAGCCAGTTACCTTCGG
AAAAAGAGTTGGTAGCTCTTGATCCGGCAAACAAACCACCGCTGGTAGCGGTGGTTTTTTTGTTTGCAAG
CAGCAGATTACGCGCAGAAAAAAAGGATCTCAAGAAGATCCTTTGATCTTTTCTACGGGGTCTGACGCTC
AGTGGAACGAAAACTCACGTTAAGGGATTTTGGTCATGAGATTATCAAAAAGGATCTTCACCTAGATCCT
TTTAAATTAAAAATGAAGTTTTAAATCAATCTAAAGTATATATGAGTAAACTTGGTCTGACAGTTACCAA
TGCTTAATCAGTGAGGCACCTATCTCAGCGATCTGTCTATTTCGTTCATCCATAGTTGCCTGACTCCCCG
TCGTGTAGATAACTACGATACGGGAGGGCTTACCATCTGGCCCCAGTGCTGCAATGATACCGCGAGACCC
ACGCTCACCGGCTCCAGATTTATCAGCAATAAACCAGCCAGCCGGAAGGGCCGAGCGCAGAAGTGGTCCT
GCAACTTTATCCGCCTCCATCCAGTCTATTAATTGTTGCCGGGAAGCTAGAGTAAGTAGTTCGCCAGTTA
ATAGTTTGCGCAACGTTGTTGCCATTGCTACAGGCATCGTGGTGTCACGCTCGTCGTTTGGTATGGCTTC
ATTCAGCTCCGGTTCCCAACGATCAAGGCGAGTTACATGATCCCCCATGTTGTGCAAAAAAGCGGTTAGC
TCCTTCGGTCCTCCGATCGTTGTCAGAAGTAAGTTGGCCGCAGTGTTATCACTCATGGTTATGGCAGCAC
TGCATAATTCTCTTACTGTCATGCCATCCGTAAGATGCTTTTCTGTGACTGGTGAGTACTCAACCAAGTC
ATTCTGAGAATAGTGTATGCGGCGACCGAGTTGCTCTTGCCCGGCGTCAATACGGGATAATACCGCGCCA
CATAGCAGAACTTTAAAAGTGCTCATCATTGGAAAACGTTCTTCGGGGCGAAAACTCTCAAGGATCTTAC
CGCTGTTGAGATCCAGTTCGATGTAACCCACTCGTGCACCCAACTGATCTTCAGCATCTTTTACTTTCAC
CAGCGTTTCTGGGTGAGCAAAAACAGGAAGGCAAAATGCCGCAAAAAAGGGAATAAGGGCGACACGGAAA
TGTTGAATACTCATACTCTTCCTTTTTCAATATTATTGAAGCATTTATCAGGGTTATTGTCTCATGAGCG
GATACATATTTGAATGTATTTAGAAAAATAAACAAATAGGGGTTCCGCGCACATTTCCCCGAAAAGTGCC
AC
Features (pLannotate 1.2.2; 28 found; start..end, strand, type, name):
     30..458     -  rep_origin     f1 ori (sequence partly withheld): f1 bacteriophage origin of replication; arrow indicates direction of (+) strand synthesis
    463..618     -  CDS            lacZα (fragment): LacZα fragment of β-galactosidase; lacZ fragment
    626..644     +  promoter       T7 promoter: promoter for bacteriophage T7 RNA polymerase
    658..958     +  enhancer       CMV enhancer: human cytomegalovirus immediate early enhancer
    959..1158    +  promoter       CMV promoter: human cytomegalovirus (CMV) immediate early promoter
   1176..1356    +  LTR            5' LTR (truncated): truncated 5' long terminal repeat (LTR) from HIV-1
   1403..1528    +  misc_feature   HIV-1 Ψ: packaging signal of human immunodeficiency virus type 1
   1512..1850    +  CDS            HIV-1 gag (fragment): gag protein from human immunodeficiency virus 1; gag
   2027..2260    +  misc_feature   RRE: The Rev response element (RRE) of HIV-1 allows for Rev-dependent mRNA export from the nucleus to the cytoplasm.
   2637..2737    +  CDS            Rev (fragment): human immunodeficiency virus 1 (HIV-1) Rev protein; rev; enhances nuclear export of unspliced and incompletely spliced viral mRNAs
   2787..2904    +  misc_feature   cPPT/CTS: central polypurine tract and central termination sequence of HIV-1
   2979..3219    +  promoter       U6 promoter: RNA polymerase III promoter for human U6 snRNA
   3266..3333    +  misc_RNA       tracrRNA (fragment): trans-activating CRISPR RNA for the Streptococcus pyogenes CRISPR/Cas9 system
   3356..3855    +  promoter       PGK promoter: mouse phosphoglycerate kinase 1 promoter
   3895..4491    +  CDS            PuroR (fragment): puromycin N-acetyltransferase; pac from Streptomyces; confers resistance to puromycin
   4564..5262    +  CDS            TagBFP: TagBFP is a basic (constitutively fluorescent) blue fluorescent protein published in 2008, derived from Entacmaea quadricolor. It is reported to be a very rapidly-maturing monomer with very low acid sensitivity.
   5274..5860    +  misc_feature   WPRE: woodchuck hepatitis virus posttranscriptional regulatory element
   5854..6000    +  CDS            nef (fragment): NEF_HV1LA - Experimental evidence at protein level: Swiss-Prot protein existence level 1. Extracellular Nef protein targets CD4(+) T-lymphocytes for apoptosis by interacting with CXCR4 surface receptors. From Human immunodeficiency virus type 1 group M subtype B (isolate Lai) (HIV-1).
   6008..6186    +  LTR            5' LTR (truncated): truncated 5' long terminal repeat (LTR) from HIV-1
   6212..6323    +  polyA_signal   bGH poly(A) signal: bovine growth hormone polyadenylation signal
   6462..6480    -  promoter       T3 promoter: promoter for bacteriophage T3 RNA polymerase
   6525..6541    -  protein_bind   lac operator: The lac repressor binds to the lac operator to inhibit transcription in E. coli. This inhibition can be relieved by adding lactose or isopropyl-β-D-thiogalactopyranoside (IPTG). lac repressor encoded by lacI
   6549..6579    -  promoter       lac promoter: promoter for the E. coli lac operon
   6594..6615    -  protein_bind   CAP binding site: CAP binding activates transcription in the presence of cAMP. E. coli catabolite activator protein
   6628..6720    -  CDS            lacI (fragment): lac repressor; lacI; The lac repressor binds to the lac operator to inhibit transcription in E. coli. This inhibition can be relieved by adding lactose or isopropyl-β-D-thiogalactopyranoside (IPTG).
   6903..7491    -  rep_origin     ori: high-copy-number ColE1/pMB1/pBR322/pUC origin of replication
   7662..8522    -  CDS            AmpR: β-lactamase; bla; confers resistance to ampicillin, carbenicillin, and related antibiotics
   8523..8627    -  promoter       AmpR promoter: bla
