>Addgene plasmid #105041 | pKLV2-U6gRNA5(Rictor-g1)-PGKpuroBFP-W | addgene full sequence | sequence record 214948 | Addgene NGS Result
ATTTACGGTAAACTGCCCACTTGGCAGTACATCAAGTGTATCATATGCCAAGTACGCCCCCTATTGACGT
CAATGACGGTAAATGGCCCGCCTGGCATTATGCCCAGTACATGACCTTATGGGACTTTCCTACTTGGCAG
TACATCTACGTATTAGTCATCGCTATTACCATGGTGATGCGGTTTTGGCAGTACATCAATGGGCGTGGAT
AGCGGTTTGACTCACGGGGATTTCCAAGTCTCCACCCCATTGACGTCAATGGGAGTTTGTTTTGGCACCA
AAATCAACGGGACTTTCCAAAATGTCGTAACAACTCCGCCCCATTGACGCAAATGGGCGGTAGGCGTGTA
CGGTGGGAGGTCTATATAAGCAGCGCGTTTTGCCTGTACTGGGTCTCTCTGGTTAGACCAGATCTGAGCC
TGGGAGCTCTCTGGCTAACTAGGGAACCCACTGCTTAAGCCTCAATAAAGCTTGCCTTGAGTGCTTCAAG
TAGTGTGTGCCCGTCTGTTGTGTGACTCTGGTAACTAGAGATCCCTCAGACCCTTTTAGTCAGTGTGGAA
AATCTCTAGCAGTGGCGCCCGAACAGGGACTTGAAAGCGAAAGGGAAACCAGAGGAGCTCTCTCGACGCA
GGACTCGGCTTGCTGAAGCGCGCACGGCAAGAGGCGAGGGGCGGCGACTGGTGAGTACGCCAAAAATTTT
GACTAGCGGAGGCTAGAAGGAGAGAGATGGGTGCGAGAGCGTCAGTATTAAGCGGGGGAGAATTAGATCG
CGATGGGAAAAAATTCGGTTAAGGCCAGGGGGAAAGAAAAAATATAAATTAAAACATATAGTATGGGCAA
GCAGGGAGCTAGAACGATTCGCAGTTAATCCTGGCCTGTTAGAAACATCAGAAGGCTGTAGACAAATACT
GGGACAGCTACAACCATCCCTTCAGACAGGATCAGAAGAACTTAGATCATTATATAATACAGTAGCAACC
CTCTATTGTGTGCATCAAAGGATAGAGATAAAAGACACCAAGGAAGCTTTAGACAAGATAGAGGAAGAGC
AAAACAAAAGTAAGACCACCGCACAGCAAGCGGCCGGCCGCGCTGATCTTCAGACCTGGAGGAGGAGATA
TGAGGGACAATTGGAGAAGTGAATTATATAAATATAAAGTAGTAAAAATTGAACCATTAGGAGTAGCACC
CACCAAGGCAAAGAGAAGAGTGGTGCAGAGAGAAAAAAGAGCAGTGGGAATAGGAGCTTTGTTCCTTGGG
TTCTTGGGAGCAGCAGGAAGCACTATGGGCGCAGCGTCAATGACGCTGACGGTACAGGCCAGACAATTAT
TGTCTGGTATAGTGCAGCAGCAGAACAATTTGCTGAGGGCTATTGAGGCGCAACAGCATCTGTTGCAACT
CACAGTCTGGGGCATCAAGCAGCTCCAGGCAAGAATCCTGGCTGTGGAAAGATACCTAAAGGATCAACAG
CTCCTGGGGATTTGGGGTTGCTCTGGAAAACTCATTTGCACCACTGCTGTGCCTTGGAATGCTAGTTGGA
GTAATAAATCTCTGGAACAGATTTGGAATCACACGACCTGGATGGAGTGGGACAGAGAAATTAACAATTA
CACAAGCTTAATACACTCCTTAATTGAAGAATCGCAAAACCAGCAAGAAAAGAATGAACAAGAATTATTG
GAATTAGATAAATGGGCAAGTTTGTGGAATTGGTTTAACATAACAAATTGGCTGTGGTATATAAAATTAT
TCATAATGATAGTAGGAGGCTTGGTAGGTTTAAGAATAGTTTTTGCTGTACTTTCTATAGTGAATAGAGT
TAGGCAGGGATATTCACCATTATCGTTTCAGACCCACCTCCCAACCCCGAGGGGACCCGACAGGCCCGAA
GGAATAGAAGAAGAAGGTGGAGAGAGAGACAGAGACAGATCCATTCGATTAGTGAACGGATCGGCACTGC
GTGCGCCAATTCTGCAGACAAATGGCAGTATTCATCCACAATTTTAAAAGAAAAGGGGGGATTGGGGGGT
ACAGTGCAGGGGAAAGAATAGTAGACATAATAGCAACAGACATACAAACTAAAGAATTACAAAAACAAAT
TACAAAAATTCAAAATTTTCGGGTTTATTACAGGGACAGCAGAGATCCAGTTTGGTTAGTACCGGGCCCT
ACGCGTCCAAGGTCGGGCAGGAAGAGGGCCTATTTCCCATGATTCCTTCATATTTGCATATACGATACAA
GGCTGTTAGAGAGATAATTAGAATTAATTTGACTGTAAACACAAAGATATTAGTACAAAATACGTGACGT
AGAAAGTAATAATTTCTTGGGTAGTTTGCAGTTTTAAAATTATGTTTTAAAATGGACTATCATATGCTTA
CCGTAACTTGAAAGTATTTCGATTTCTTGGCTTTATATATCTTGTGGAAAGGACGAAACACCGTAGCGCA
GCGCTCGCAACCGTTTAAGAGCTATGCTGGAAACAGCATAGCAAGTTTAAATAAGGCTAGTCCGTTATCA
ACTTGAAAAAGTGGCACCGAGTCGGTGCTTTTTTTGGATCCAATTCTACCGGGTAGGGGAGGCGCTTTTC
CCAAGGCAGTCTGGAGCATGCGCTTTAGCAGCCCCGCTGGGCACTTGGCGCTACACAAGTGGCCTCTGGC
CTCGCACACATTCCACATCCACCGGTAGGCGCCAACCGGCTCCGTTCTTTGGTGGCCCCTTCGCGCCACC
TTCTACTCCTCCCCTAGTCAGGAAGTTCCCCCCCGCCCCGCAGCTCGCGTCGTGCAGGACGTGACAAATG
GAAGTAGCACGTCTCACTAGTCTCGTGCAGATGGACAGCACCGCTGAGCAATGGAAGCGGGTAGGCCTTT
GGGGCAGCGGCCAATAGCAGCTTTGCTCCTTCGCTTTCTGGGCTCAGAGGCTGGGAAGGGGTGGGTCCGG
GGGCGGGCTCAGGGGCGGGCTCAGGGGCGGGGCGGGCGCCCGAAGGTCCTCCGGAGGCCCGGCATTCTGC
ACGCTTCAAAAGCGCACGTCTGCCGCGCTGTTCTCCTCTTCCTCATCTCCGGGCCTTTCGACCTGCATCC
ATCTAGATCTCGAGCAGCTGAAGCTTACCATGACCGAGTACAAGCCCACGGTGCGCCTCGCCACCCGCGA
CGACGTCCCCAGGGCCGTACGCACCCTCGCCGCCGCGTTCGCCGACTACCCCGCCACGCGCCACACCGTC
GATCCGGACCGCCACATCGAGCGGGTCACCGAGCTGCAAGAACTCTTCCTCACGCGCGTCGGGCTCGACA
TCGGCAAGGTGTGGGTCGCGGACGACGGCGCCGCGGTGGCGGTCTGGACCACGCCGGAGAGCGTCGAAGC
GGGGGCGGTGTTCGCCGAGATCGGCCCGCGCATGGCCGAGTTGAGCGGTTCCCGGCTGGCCGCGCAGCAA
CAGATGGAAGGCCTCCTGGCGCCGCACCGGCCCAAGGAGCCCGCGTGGTTCCTGGCCACCGTCGGCGTCT
CGCCCGACCACCAGGGCAAGGGTCTGGGCAGCGCCGTCGTGCTCCCCGGAGTGGAGGCGGCCGAGCGCGC
CGGGGTGCCCGCCTTCCTGGAGACCTCCGCGCCCCGCAACCTCCCCTTCTACGAGCGGCTCGGCTTCACC
GTCACCGCCGACGTCGAGGTGCCCGAAGGACCGCGCACCTGGTGCATGACCCGCAAGCCCGGTGCCGGCG
GCGGGTCCGGAGGAGAGGGCAGAGGAAGTCTCCTAACATGCGGTGACGTGGAGGAGAATCCTGGCCCAAT
GAGCGAGCTGATTAAGGAGAACATGCACATGAAGCTGTACATGGAGGGCACCGTGGACAACCATCACTTC
AAGTGCACATCCGAGGGCGAAGGCAAGCCCTACGAGGGCACCCAGACCATGAGAATCAAGGTGGTCGAGG
GCGGCCCTCTCCCCTTCGCCTTCGACATCCTGGCTACTAGCTTCCTCTACGGCAGCAAGACCTTCATCAA
CCACACCCAGGGCATCCCCGACTTCTTCAAGCAGTCCTTCCCTGAGGGCTTCACATGGGAGAGAGTCACC
ACATACGAGGACGGGGGCGTGCTGACCGCTACCCAGGACACCAGCCTCCAGGACGGCTGCCTCATCTACA
ACGTCAAGATCAGAGGGGTGAACTTCACATCCAACGGCCCTGTGATGCAGAAGAAAACACTCGGCTGGGA
GGCCTTCACCGAGACGCTGTACCCCGCTGACGGCGGCCTGGAAGGCAGAAACGACATGGCCCTGAAGCTC
GTGGGCGGGAGCCATCTGATCGCAAACATCAAGACCACATATAGATCCAAGAAACCCGCTAAGAACCTCA
AGATGCCTGGCGTCTACTATGTGGACTACAGACTGGAAAGAATCAAGGAGGCCAACAACGAGACCTACGT
CGAGCAGCACGAGGTGGCAGTGGCCAGATACTGCGACCTCCCTAGCAAACTGGGGCACAAGCTTAATTGA
GCGGCCGCTCAACCTCTGGATTACAAAATTTGTGAAAGATTGACTGGTATTCTTAACTATGTTGCTCCTT
TTACGCTATGTGGATACGCTGCTTTAATGCCTTTGTATCATGCTATTGCTTCCCGTATGGCTTTCATTTT
CTCCTCCTTGTATAAATCCTGGTTGCTGTCTCTTTATGAGGAGTTGTGGCCCGTTGTCAGGCAACGTGGC
GTGGTGTGCACTGTGTTTGCTGACGCAACCCCCACTGGTTGGGGCATTGCCACCACCTGTCAGCTCCTTT
CCGGGACTTTCGCTTTCCCCCTCCCTATTGCCACGGCGGAACTCATCGCCGCCTGCCTTGCCCGCTGCTG
GACAGGGGCTCGGCTGTTGGGCACTGACAATTCCGTGGTGTTGTCGGGGAAATCATCGTCCTTTCCTTGG
CTGCTCGCCTGTGTTGCCACCTGGATTCTGCGCGGGACGTCCTTCTGCTACGTCCCTTCGGCCCTCAATC
CAGCGGACCTTCCTTCCCGCGGCCTGCTGCCGGCTCTGCGGCCTCTTCCGCGTCTACGCCTTCGCCCTCA
GACGAGTCGGATCTCCCTTTGGGCCGCCTCCCCGCAGGTACCTTTAAGACCAATGACTTACAAGGCAGCT
GTAGATCTTAGCCACTTTTTAAAAGAAAAGGGGGGACTGGAAGGGCTAATTCACTCCCAAAGAAGTCAAG
ATCTGCTTTTTGCCTGTACTGGGTCTCTCTGGTTAGACCAGAGTCTCTCTGGTTAGACCAGATCTGAGCC
TGGGAGCTCTCTGGCTAACTAGGGAACCCACTGCTTAAGCCTCAATAAAGCTTGCCTTGAGTGCTTCAAG
TAGTGTGTGCCCGTCTGTTGTGTGACTCTGGTAACTAGAGATCCCTCAGACCCTTTTAGTCAGTGTGGAA
AATCTCTAGCAGTTTAAACCCGCTGATCAGCCTCGACTGTGCCTTCTAGTTGCCAGCCATCTGTTGTTTG
CCCCTCCCCCGTGCCTTCCTTGACCCTGGAAGGTGCCACTCCCACTGTCCTTTCCTAATAAAATGAGGAA
ATTGCATCGCATTGTCTGAGTAGGTGTCATTCTATTCTGGGGGGTGGGGTGGGGCAGGACAGCAAGGGGG
AGGATTGGGAAGTCAATAGCAGGCATGCTGGGGATGCGGTGGGCTCTATGGGCGGCCGTTAATTAAGCTT
TTGTTCCCTTTAGTGAGGGTTAATTGCGCGCTTGGCGTAATCATGGTCATAGCTGTTTCCTGTGTGAAAT
TGTTATCCGCTCACAATTCCACACAACATACGAGCCGGGAGCATAAAGTGTAAAGCCTGGGGTGCCTAAT
GAGTGAGCTAACTCACATTAATTGCGTTGCGCTCACTGCCCGCTTTCCAGTCGGGAAACCTGTCGTGCCA
GCTGCATTAATGAATCGGCCAACGCGCGGGGAGAGGCGGTTTGCGTATTGGGCGCTCTTCCGCTTCCTCG
CTCACTGACTCGCTGCGCTCGGTCGTTCGGCTGCGGCGAGCGGTATCAGCTCACTCAAAGGCGGTAATAC
GGTTATCCACAGAATCAGGGGATAACGCAGGAAAGAACATGTGAGCAAAAGGCCAGCAAAAGGCCAGGAA
CCGTAAAAAGGCCGCGTTGCTGGCGTTTTTCCATAGGCTCCGCCCCCCTGACGAGCATCACAAAAATCGA
CGCTCAAGTCAGAGGTGGCGAAACCCGACAGGACTATAAAGATACCAGGCGTTTCCCCCTGGAAGCTCCC
TCGTGCGCTCTCCTGTTCCGACCCTGCCGCTTACCGGATACCTGTCCGCCTTTCTCCCTTCGGGAAGCGT
GGCGCTTTCTCATAGCTCACGCTGTAGGTATCTCAGTTCGGTGTAGGTCGTTCGCTCCAAGCTGGGCTGT
GTGCACGAACCCCCCGTTCAGCCCGACCGCTGCGCCTTATCCGGTAACTATCGTCTTGAGTCCAACCCGG
TAAGACACGACTTATCGCCACTGGCAGCAGCCACTGGTAACAGGATTAGCAGAGCGAGGTATGTAGGCGG
TGCTACAGAGTTCTTGAAGTGGTGGCCTAACTACGGCTACACTAGAAGAACAGTATTTGGTATCTGCGCT
CTGCTGAAGCCAGTTACCTTCGGAAAAAGAGTTGGTAGCTCTTGATCCGGCAAACAAACCACCGCTGGTA
GCGGTGGTTTTTTTGTTTGCAAGCAGCAGATTACGCGCAGAAAAAAAGGATCTCAAGAAGATCCTTTGAT
CTTTTCTACGGGGTCTGACGCTCAGTGGAACGAAAACTCACGTTAAGGGATTTTGGTCATGAGATTATCA
AAAAGGATCTTCACCTAGATCCTTTTAAATTAAAAATGAAGTTTTAAATCAATCTAAAGTATATATGAGT
AAACTTGGTCTGACAGTTACCAATGCTTAATCAGTGAGGCACCTATCTCAGCGATCTGTCTATTTCGTTC
ATCCATAGTTGCCTGACTCCCCGTCGTGTAGATAACTACGATACGGGAGGGCTTACCATCTGGCCCCAGT
GCTGCAATGATACCGCGAGACCCACGCTCACCGGCTCCAGATTTATCAGCAATAAACCAGCCAGCCGGAA
GGGCCGAGCGCAGAAGTGGTCCTGCAACTTTATCCGCCTCCATCCAGTCTATTAATTGTTGCCGGGAAGC
TAGAGTAAGTAGTTCGCCAGTTAATAGTTTGCGCAACGTTGTTGCCATTGCTACAGGCATCGTGGTGTCA
CGCTCGTCGTTTGGTATGGCTTCATTCAGCTCCGGTTCCCAACGATCAAGGCGAGTTACATGATCCCCCA
TGTTGTGCAAAAAAGCGGTTAGCTCCTTCGGTCCTCCGATCGTTGTCAGAAGTAAGTTGGCCGCAGTGTT
ATCACTCATGGTTATGGCAGCACTGCATAATTCTCTTACTGTCATGCCATCCGTAAGATGCTTTTCTGTG
ACTGGTGAGTACTCAACCAAGTCATTCTGAGAATAGTGTATGCGGCGACCGAGTTGCTCTTGCCCGGCGT
CAATACGGGATAATACCGCGCCACATAGCAGAACTTTAAAAGTGCTCATCATTGGAAAACGTTCTTCGGG
GCGAAAACTCTCAAGGATCTTACCGCTGTTGAGATCCAGTTCGATGTAACCCACTCGTGCACCCAACTGA
TCTTCAGCATCTTTTACTTTCACCAGCGTTTCTGGGTGAGCAAAAACAGGAAGGCAAAATGCCGCAAAAA
AGGGAATAAGGGCGACACGGAAATGTTGAATACTCATACTCTTCCTTTTTCAATATTATTGAAGCATTTA
TCAGGGTTATTGTCTCATGAGCGGATACATATTTGAATGTATTTAGAAAAATAAACAAATAGGGGTTCCG
CGCACATTTCCCCGAAAAGTGCCACCTAAATTGTAAGCGTTAATATTTTGTTAAAATTCGCGTTAAATTT
TTGTTAAATCAGCTCATTTTTTAACCAATAGGCCGAAATCGGCAAAATCCCTTATAAATCAAAAGAATAG
ACCGAGATAGGGT
[37 nt withheld, positions 7994-8030]
AAAGAACGTGGACTCCAACGTCAAAGG
[49 nt withheld, positions 8058-8106]
T
[91 nt withheld, positions 8108-8198]
G
[124 nt withheld, positions 8200-8323]
CCCATTCGCCATTCAGGCTGCGCAACTGTTGGGAAGGGCGATCGGTGCGGGCCTCTTCGCTATTACGCCA
GCTGGCGAAAGGGGGATGTGCTGCAAGGCGATTAAGTTGGGTAACGCCAGGGTTTTCCCAGTCACGACGT
TGTAAAACGACGGCCAGTGAGCGCGCGTAATACGACTCACTATAGGGCGAATTGACTAGTACATAACTTA
CGGTAAATGGCCCGCCTGGCTGACCGCCCAACGACCCCCGCCCATTGACGTCAATAATGACGTATGTTCC
CATAGTAACGCCAATAGGGACTTTCCATTGACGTCAATGGGTGGAGT
Features (pLannotate 1.2.2; 28 found; start..end, strand, type, name):
    174..373     +  promoter       CMV promoter: human cytomegalovirus (CMV) immediate early promoter
    391..571     +  LTR            5' LTR (truncated): truncated 5' long terminal repeat (LTR) from HIV-1
    618..743     +  misc_feature   HIV-1 Ψ: packaging signal of human immunodeficiency virus type 1
    727..1065    +  CDS            HIV-1 gag (fragment): gag protein from human immunodeficiency virus 1; gag
   1242..1475    +  misc_feature   RRE: The Rev response element (RRE) of HIV-1 allows for Rev-dependent mRNA export from the nucleus to the cytoplasm.
   1852..1952    +  CDS            Rev (fragment): human immunodeficiency virus 1 (HIV-1) Rev protein; rev; enhances nuclear export of unspliced and incompletely spliced viral mRNAs
   2002..2119    +  misc_feature   cPPT/CTS: central polypurine tract and central termination sequence of HIV-1
   2194..2434    +  promoter       U6 promoter: RNA polymerase III promoter for human U6 snRNA
   2481..2548    +  misc_RNA       tracrRNA (fragment): trans-activating CRISPR RNA for the Streptococcus pyogenes CRISPR/Cas9 system
   2571..3070    +  promoter       PGK promoter: mouse phosphoglycerate kinase 1 promoter
   3110..3706    +  CDS            PuroR (fragment): puromycin N-acetyltransferase; pac from Streptomyces; confers resistance to puromycin
   3779..4477    +  CDS            TagBFP: TagBFP is a basic (constitutively fluorescent) blue fluorescent protein published in 2008, derived from Entacmaea quadricolor. It is reported to be a very rapidly-maturing monomer with very low acid sensitivity.
   4489..5075    +  misc_feature   WPRE: woodchuck hepatitis virus posttranscriptional regulatory element
   5069..5215    +  CDS            nef (fragment): NEF_HV1LA - Experimental evidence at protein level: Swiss-Prot protein existence level 1. Extracellular Nef protein targets CD4(+) T-lymphocytes for apoptosis by interacting with CXCR4 surface receptors. From Human immunodeficiency virus type 1 group M subtype B (isolate Lai) (HIV-1).
   5223..5401    +  LTR            5' LTR (truncated): truncated 5' long terminal repeat (LTR) from HIV-1
   5427..5538    +  polyA_signal   bGH poly(A) signal: bovine growth hormone polyadenylation signal
   5677..5695    -  promoter       T3 promoter: promoter for bacteriophage T3 RNA polymerase
   5740..5756    -  protein_bind   lac operator: The lac repressor binds to the lac operator to inhibit transcription in E. coli. This inhibition can be relieved by adding lactose or isopropyl-β-D-thiogalactopyranoside (IPTG). lac repressor encoded by lacI
   5764..5794    -  promoter       lac promoter: promoter for the E. coli lac operon
   5809..5830    -  protein_bind   CAP binding site: CAP binding activates transcription in the presence of cAMP. E. coli catabolite activator protein
   5843..5935    -  CDS            lacI (fragment): lac repressor; lacI; The lac repressor binds to the lac operator to inhibit transcription in E. coli. This inhibition can be relieved by adding lactose or isopropyl-β-D-thiogalactopyranoside (IPTG).
   6118..6706    -  rep_origin     ori: high-copy-number ColE1/pMB1/pBR322/pUC origin of replication
   6877..7737    -  CDS            AmpR: β-lactamase; bla; confers resistance to ampicillin, carbenicillin, and related antibiotics
   7738..7842    -  promoter       AmpR promoter: bla
   7895..8323    -  rep_origin     f1 ori (sequence partly withheld): f1 bacteriophage origin of replication; arrow indicates direction of (+) strand synthesis
   8328..8483    -  CDS            lacZα (fragment): LacZα fragment of β-galactosidase; lacZ fragment
   8491..8509    +  promoter       T7 promoter: promoter for bacteriophage T7 RNA polymerase
   8523..173     +  enhancer       CMV enhancer (across the origin): human cytomegalovirus immediate early enhancer
