[The description below was written by a language model from this plasmid's Addgene catalogue record and pLannotate feature annotations shown in this document.]
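Description:
pKLV2-U6gRNA5(Rictor-g1)-PGKpuroBFP-W is an 8,650-nt lentiviral CRISPR guide RNA plasmid built on the pKLV2-U6gRNA5(BbsI)-PGKpuroBFP-W backbone and carrying a single guide against mouse Rictor. In bacteria it is maintained as a high-copy plasmid through a ColE1/pUC-type origin with ampicillin selection (AmpR). It also retains an f1 origin and remnants of a cloning-vector polylinker region (lacZα fragment, lac promoter/operator, T7 and T3 promoters). The viral genome is transcribed from a CMV enhancer/promoter fused to a truncated HIV-1 5' LTR. It includes the Ψ packaging signal with a partial gag sequence, the RRE for Rev-dependent nuclear export, and the cPPT/CTS. The genome ends in a second truncated LTR followed by a bGH polyadenylation signal. Because no viral structural or enzymatic genes are intact, particle production depends on packaging functions supplied separately.

Between the LTRs sit two expression units. A human U6 RNA polymerase III promoter drives the Rictor-targeting spacer, which was cloned into BbsI sites that were destroyed in the process. The spacer is joined to a Streptococcus pyogenes Cas9 guide scaffold, annotated as a tracrRNA fragment. Downstream, the mouse PGK promoter drives puromycin N-acetyltransferase followed by TagBFP. The element linking these two coding sequences is not annotated. A WPRE follows to enhance transcript expression. Transduced cells can therefore be selected with puromycin or tracked by blue fluorescence. The plasmid encodes no Cas9, so the nuclease must be provided by the target cells or another vector. The associated work concerns mTORC1 and Gsk3 regulation in naive pluripotency, consistent with use for Rictor knockout in mouse cells. The depositor and sequencing-derived records carry the same features and differ only in their start coordinate.
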