Addgene plasmid #105041: pKLV2-U6gRNA5(Rictor-g1)-PGKpuroBFP-W
Purpose: Lentiviral gRNA plasmid targeting mouse Rictor , co-expression of TagBFP
Depositing lab: Kosuke Yusa. Depositing organization: Wellcome Sanger Institute. Publication: Genome-wide CRISPR-KO Screen Uncovers mTORC1-Mediated Gsk3 Regulation in Naive Pluripotency Maintenance and Dissolution. Li M, Yu JSL, Tilgner K, Ong SH, Koike-Yusa H, Yusa K. Cell Rep. 2018 Jul 10;24(2):489-502. doi: 10.1016/j.celrep.2018.06.027. PubMed 29996108.
Backbone
  Vector backbone: pKLV2-U6gRNA5(BbsI)-PGKpuroBFP-W
  Backbone manufacturer: Yusa Lab
  Vector type: Mammalian Expression, Lentiviral, CRISPR
  Selectable markers: Puromycin
Growth in bacteria
  Bacterial resistance: Ampicillin, 100 μg/mL
  Growth temperature: 37°C
  Growth strain: NEB Stable
  Copy number: High Copy
Gene/Insert
  Gene/Insert name: Rictor
  gRNA/shRNA sequence: TAGCGCAGCGCTCGCAACC
  Species: M. musculus (mouse)
  Entrez Gene: Rictor (a.k.a. 4921505C17Rik, 6030405M08Rik, AVO3, D530039E11Rik)
  Promoter: U6
  Cloning method: Restriction Enzyme; 5′ cloning site BbsI (destroyed during cloning); 3′ cloning site BbsI (destroyed during cloning)
  Sequencing primers: 5′ LKO.1 5'
Terms and licenses: Academic/Nonprofit Terms; Industry Terms: Not Available to Industry
How to cite: pKLV2-U6gRNA5(Rictor-g1)-PGKpuroBFP-W was a gift from Kosuke Yusa (Addgene plasmid # 105041 ; http://n2t.net/addgene:105041 ; RRID:Addgene_105041)
